Addgene plasmid #78106: pcDNA3.1-mGnptg
Purpose: Mammalian expression of mouse Gnptg with C-terminal His tag
Depositing lab: Thomas Braulke. Depositing organization: Universitaetsklinikum Hamburg-Eppendorf. Publication: Post-translational modifications of the gamma-subunit affect intracellular trafficking and complex assembly of GlcNAc-1-phosphotransferase. Encarnacao M, Kollmann K, Trusch M, Braulke T, Pohl S. J Biol Chem. 2011 Feb 18;286(7):5311-8. doi: 10.1074/jbc.M110.202382. Epub 2010 Dec 20. PubMed 21173149.
Backbone
  Vector backbone: pcDNA3.1/Hygro(+)
  Backbone manufacturer: Invitrogen
  Vector type: Mammalian Expression
  Selectable markers: Hygromycin
Growth in bacteria
  Bacterial resistance: Ampicillin, 100 μg/mL
  Growth temperature: 37°C
  Growth strain: DH5alpha
  Copy number: High Copy
Gene/Insert
  Gene/Insert name: Gnptg
  Species: M. musculus (mouse)
  GenBank ID: NM_172529.3
  Entrez Gene: Gnptg (a.k.a. 6430527N14Rik, A830081F19, AU067667, AU067744, Mdcp1, Tce7)
  Promoter: CMV
  Tag / fusion protein: His (C terminal on insert)
  Cloning method: Restriction Enzyme; 5′ cloning site EcoRI (not destroyed); 3′ cloning site XhoI (not destroyed)
  Sequencing primers: 5′ CMV-F; 3′ BGH-rev
Terms and licenses: Academic/Nonprofit Terms; Industry Terms: Not Available to Industry
How to cite: pcDNA3.1-mGnptg was a gift from Thomas Braulke (Addgene plasmid # 78106 ; http://n2t.net/addgene:78106 ; RRID:Addgene_78106)
