[The description below was written by a language model from this plasmid's Addgene catalogue record.]
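Description:
pcDNA3.1-mGnptg is a mammalian expression plasmid built on the commercial pcDNA3.1/Hygro(+) backbone. It is maintained in E. coli as a high-copy plasmid under ampicillin selection, and it carries a hygromycin resistance marker that allows selection of stably transfected mammalian cells in addition to use in transient transfection.

The insert is the mouse (M. musculus) Gnptg coding sequence, cloned between the EcoRI and XhoI sites of the polylinker, both of which remain intact, so the insert can be excised or transferred with these enzymes. Expression is driven by the strong constitutive CMV promoter. The use of a BGH reverse sequencing primer is consistent with the bovine growth hormone polyadenylation region that lies downstream of the cloning site in this vector family. The encoded protein carries a C-terminal His tag, which permits detection with anti-His antibodies and enrichment by metal-affinity methods without disturbing the N-terminus of the protein.

Gnptg encodes the gamma subunit of GlcNAc-1-phosphotransferase, the enzyme complex that generates the mannose 6-phosphate recognition marker on lysosomal enzymes. The associated work concerns how post-translational modifications of the gamma subunit affect its intracellular trafficking and its assembly into the phosphotransferase complex. The plasmid is therefore suited to overexpressing tagged mouse gamma subunit in cultured mammalian cells for studies of its processing, localisation and interactions. No feature table was provided with the record, so details beyond the catalogue fields, such as the exact tag length or any linker, are not stated.
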