>Addgene plasmid #78106 | pcDNA3.1-mGnptg | addgene partial sequence | sequence record 147215 | CMV-F 5'-CGCAAATGGGCGGTAGGCGTG-3'
GAACCCACTGCTTACTGGCTTATCGAAATTAATACGACTCACTATAGGGAGACCCAAGCTGGCTAGCGTT
TAAACTTAAGCTTGACCCTAGGAGCAATGGCGGGGCGGCTGGCTGGCTTCCTGATGTTGCTGGGGCTCGC
GTCGCAGGGGCCCGCGCCGGCATGTGCCGGGAAGATGAAGGTGGTGGAGGAGCCTAACACATTCGGGCTG
AATAACCCGTTCTTGCCCCAGGCAAGCCGCCTTCAGCCCAAGAGAGAGCCTTCAGCTGTATCCGGGCCCC
TGCATCTCTTCAGACTTGCTGGCAAGTGCTTTAGCCTAGTGGAGTCCACGTACAAGTATGAATTCTGCCC
TTTCCACAACGTCACCCAGCACGAGCAGACCTTCCGCTGGAACGCCTACAGCGGGATCCTTGGCATCTGG
CATGAGTGGGAAATCATCAACAATACCTTCAAGGGCATGTGGATGACTGATGGGGACTCCTGCCACTCCC
GGAGCCGGCAGAGCAAGGTGGAGCTCACCTGTGGAAAGATCAACCGACTGGCCCACGTGTCTGAGCCAAG
CACCTGTGTCTATGCATTGACATTCGAGACCCCTCTTGTTTGCCATCCCCACTCTTTGTTAGTGTATCCA
ACTCTGTCAGAGGCCCTGCAGCAGCGCTGGGACCAGGTGGAACAGGACCTGGCAGACGAACTGATCACAC
CACAGGGCTATGAGAAGTTGCTAAGGGTACTTT
