>Addgene plasmid #78106 | pcDNA3.1-mGnptg | addgene partial sequence | sequence record 147556 | BGH-rev 5'-TAGAAGGCACAGTCGAGG-3'
ATGTTCCCACGTAGTCCTGGGTCACTCCGCAGATGCTCTGCTGCGATTGCACCTATGGGGAGCTGCTGAC
CCAGGTGCTGAGAGTGAGTGGTTTCTGTGGGCTGAGTGTGGGGGATTCCATGCTGTTGCAGCAGACTCGT
CAGTCTTTGTACCTCCTGTGACAGCTCTGCATGTGCCTTTCTACAGTTGTCCAGAGTCTCAAGCCCCAGG
CCCTTGGAACCTCCTGCCAGCTGGGTGGGATGGGTTTCTCCTGGGACCTTTAAGTAGCCAGCATCCTCAA
AAAGTACCCTTAGCAACTTCTCATAGCCCTGTGGTGTGATCAGTTCGTCTGCCAGGTCCTGTTCCACCTG
GTCCCAGCGCTGCTGCAGGGCCTCTGACAGAGTTGGATACACTAACAAAGAGTGGGGATGGCAAACAAGA
GGGGTCTCGAATGTCAATGCATAGACACAGGTGCTTGGCTCAGACACGTGGGCCAGTCGGTTGATCTTTC
CACAGGTGAGCTCCACCTTGCTCTGCCGGCTCCGGGAGTGGCAGGAGTCCCCATCAGTCATCCACATGCC
CTTGAAGGTATTGTTGATGATTTCCCACTCATGCCAGATGCCAAGGATCCCGCTGTAGGCGTTCCAGCGG
AAGGTCTGCTCGTGCTGGGTGACGTTGTGGAAAGGGCAGAATTCATACTTGTACGTGGACTCCACTAGGC
TAAAGCACTTGCCAGCAAGTCTGAAGAGATGCAGGG
